>Addgene plasmid #23529 | pDONR223-DGKG | depositor partial sequence | sequence record 10796 | Author sequence, M13pUC-fwd
AATGATTTTATTTTGACTGATAGTGACCTGTTCGTTGCAACAAATTGATGAGCAATGCTTTTTTATAATG
CCAACTTTGTACAAAAAAGTTGGCATGGGTGAAGAACGGTGGGTCTCCCTCACTCCAGAAGAATTTGACC
AACTCCAGAAATATTCAGAATATTCCTCCAAGAAGATAAAAGATGCCTTGACTGAATTTAATGAGGGTGG
GAGCCTCAAACAATATGACCCACATGAGCCGATTAGCTATGATGTCTTCAAGCTGTTCATGAGGGCGTAC
CTGGAGGTGGACCTTCCCCAGCCACTGAGCACTCACCTCTTCCTGGCCTTCAGCCAGAAGCCCAGACACG
AGACCTCTGACCACCCGACGGAGGGAGCCAGCAACAGTGAGGCCAACAGCGCAGATACTAATATACAGAA
TGCAGATAATGCCACCAAAGCAGACGAGGCCTGTGCCCCTGATACTGAATCAAATATGGCTGAGAAGCAA
GCACCAGCTGAAGACCAAGTGGCTGCGAGCCCCCTGGAACCCCCCGTCCCTCGGTCTTCAAGCTCGGAAT
CCCCAGTGGTGTACCTGAAGGATGTTGTGTGCTACCTGTCCCTGCTGGAGACGGGGAGGCCTCAGGATAA
GCTGGAGTTCATGTTTCGCCTCTATGATTCAGATGAGAACGGTCTCCTGGACCAAGCGGAGATGGATTGC
ATTGTCAACCAAATGCTGCATATTGCCCAGTACCTGGAGTGGGATCCCACAGAGCTGAGCCTATATTGAA
GGAGATGCTGCAAGGGATGGACTACGACCGGGACGGCTTTGTGTCTCTACAGGAATGGGTCCATGGAGGA
TGACACATCCCATGCTGTCCTCCTGGGGATGATGACTCTGGCTCCATGGGGATGGGCGGCACGCCTGGAA
CATG
