>Addgene plasmid #23529 | pDONR223-DGKG | addgene partial sequence | sequence record 29280 | 23529 with M13pUC-fwd
AGCTCGGGCCCAATAATGATTTTATTTTGACTGATAGTGACCTGTTCGTTGCAACAAATTGATGAGCAAT
GCTTTTTTATAATGCCAACTTTGTACAAAAAAGTTGGCATGGGTGAAGAACGGTGGGTCTCCCTCACTCC
AGAAGAATTTGACCAACTCCAGAAATATTCAGAATATTCCTCCAAGAAGATAAAAGATGCCTTGACTGAA
TTTAATGAGGGTGGGAGCCTCAAACAATATGACCCACATGAGCCGATTAGCTATGATGTCTTCAAGCTGT
TCATGAGGGCGTACCTGGAGGTGGACCTTCCCCAGCCACTGAGCACTCACCTCTTCCTGGCCTTCAGCCA
GAAGCCCAGACACGAGACCTCTGACCACCCGACGGAGGGAGCCAGCAACAGTGAGGCCAACAGCGCAGAT
ACTAATATACAGAATGCAGATAATGCCACCAAAGCAGACGAGGCCTGTGCCCCTGATACTGAATCAAATA
TGGCTGAGAAGCAAGCACCAGCTGAAGACCAAGTGGCTGCGAGCCCCCTGGAACCCCCCGTCCCTCGGTC
TTCAAGCTCGGAATCCCCAGTGGTGTACCTGAAGGATGTTGTGTGCTACCTGTCCCTGCTGGAGA
