>Addgene plasmid #23529 | pDONR223-DGKG | depositor partial sequence | sequence record 47052 | Author sequence, M13-rev
GGGGGGATTCAGGCTGGATGGCAATAATGATTTTATTTTGACTGATAGTGACCTGTTCGTTGCAACAAAT
TGATAAGCAATGCTTTCTTATAATGCCAACTTTGTACAAGAAAGTTGGCAAGTCTTTTGAACGGCTCTTC
CTTCTCAACGAGAAGAAGCTGCTCTTCTGGGGAGGCCCCATCATCATGGGCGCTTGGTTCTTGTGAGTAA
TTTTAATCGTGCAACATGGCTGCATCCAGGGTTCTCCATCCACTTGCATTGGCAGCAGCTTGTTTGTCCT
GATGGTGACAGAGGCGCACTGGGCCAGCCTCCTGCCTGCACTCTTCAGGCCGGTGTAGATCTGCCCCATC
TCCATGGCTCCTTCTAGCCCCACCACTTCAAGGAGCTGGTCACTGAGGTCTTGAACGCAGAATTTCAGTT
CTTTGGGGTCAGTGACACCCTTCCTGCTTTCCCGGATCACAGCCCGGTTCTTCTTGTTTTCTCCCCAGAG
ATTGGTGCCTCCGTACATGCTGGGAATGTTGAGAATGGCAATGCCTTCCAGGAAGATGTTGCTCAGGTCC
ACCCCAACCCCATCACACTCCAACTCAATGTGGTCGTGGAGTTTCTTGCAGGTCGCTGCAAAAGTCTCCG
AGGTGCCAAATTCAAAGTACCACAGCTTGTTCTTCATCCTGCTGTTGAATTTTTCAGGATGTTTCTCTCT
CATCACATGGAATCTGTGTGCAATGGAAGCGTCCACACCAATGGAGAAATAGTTGTTCATGATGCTGTAT
GGGACCTGGGT
