[The description below was written by a language model from this plasmid's Addgene catalogue record.]
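Description:
pDONR223-DGKG is a Gateway entry clone built on the Invitrogen pDONR223 donor backbone (about 5 kb without insert), carrying the open reading frame of human DGKG, which encodes diacylglycerol kinase gamma (also known as DAGK3 or DGK-GAMMA). It is a high-copy bacterial plasmid maintained in standard E. coli cloning strains under spectinomycin selection. The insert is roughly 2.4 kb, was introduced by Gateway recombination, and is recorded as carrying two changes, C425G and A477G; the record does not state their consequences for the protein. The insert can be read with standard M13 forward and reverse primers. No feature table is provided, so the individual backbone elements, such as the origin of replication and the recombination sites flanking the ORF, are not itemised in the record.

The plasmid is a shuttle for the coding sequence rather than an expression construct: the record lists no promoter for driving the ORF in mammalian cells, and the depositor explicitly warns against using it directly for transfection. The ORF was deliberately cloned without a stop codon, so that recombination into a destination vector places it in frame with a C-terminal epitope tag and a stop codon supplied by that vector. The depositor points to a companion set of four custom lentiviral destination vectors (pLX301 to pLX304) for expressing such ORFs in mammalian cells. The clone appears to belong to a kit of similar ORF entry clones and is associated with a study of resistance to RAF inhibition through MAP kinase pathway reactivation, consistent with use in gain-of-function expression experiments.
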