Addgene plasmid #23529: pDONR223-DGKG
Depositing lab: William Hahn & David Root. Depositing organization: Dana-Farber Cancer Institute. Publication: COT drives resistance to RAF inhibition through MAP kinase pathway reactivation. Johannessen CM, Boehm JS, Kim SY, Thomas SR, Wardwell L, Johnson LA, Emery CM, Stransky N, Cogdill AP, Barretina J, Caponigro G, Hieronymus H, Murray RR, Salehi-Ashtiani K, Hill DE, Vidal M, Zhao JJ, Yang X, Alkan O, Kim S, Harris JL, Wilson CJ, Myer VE, Finan PM, Root DE, Roberts TM, Golub T, Flaherty KT, Dummer R, Weber BL, Sellers WR, Schlegel R, Wargo JA, Hahn WC, Garraway LA. Nature. 2010 Dec 16;468(7326):968-72. doi: 10.1038/nature09627 PubMed 21107320.
Backbone
  Vector backbone: pDONR223
  Backbone manufacturer: Invitrogen
  Backbone size w/o insert (bp): 5005
  Vector type: Gateway Donor vector
Growth in bacteria
  Bacterial resistance: Spectinomycin, 50 μg/mL
  Growth temperature: 37°C
  Growth strain: DH5alpha
  Copy number: High Copy
Gene/Insert
  Gene/Insert name: DGKG (alt name: diacylglycerol kinase, gamma 90kDa)
  Species: H. sapiens (human)
  Insert size (bp): 2376
  Mutation: C425G, A477G
  Entrez Gene: DGKG (a.k.a. DAGK3, DGK-GAMMA)
  Cloning method: Gateway Cloning
  Sequencing primers: 5′ M13pUC-fwd; 3′ M13rev
Terms and licenses: Academic/Nonprofit Terms; Industry Terms: Not Available to Industry
Depositor comments: The ORF has no Stop codon. This design enables easy recombination into a destination vector to add an epitope tag of choice and Stop codon to the ORF. Do NOT use this plasmid directly for transfections. A set of 4 custom lentiviral vectors is available ( pLX301 (http://www.addgene.org/25895/) , pLX302 (http://www.addgene.org/25896/) , pLX303 (http://www.addgene.org/25897/) , pLX304 (http://www.addgene.org/25890/) ) to be used to express these ORFs in mammalian cells. These plasmids are not included in the kit and must be ordered separately.
How to cite: pDONR223-DGKG was a gift from William Hahn & David Root (Addgene plasmid # 23529 ; http://n2t.net/addgene:23529 ; RRID:Addgene_23529)
